>Addgene plasmid #182211 | APEX2 VLP | addgene full sequence | sequence record 357716 | Addgene NGS Result
GTATATGTACAGTTTTATATATATATATATATATATATACATATATAAAGAAACCTGTGCGTTTTTTGTA
TTTTCAAATACATTTAGTTTTGGCGCCACTTCTATAAAAGGTCTCATGATATTGTTACTCTAGAGATCCC
AATACAACAGATCACGTGATCTTTTTGTAAGATGAAGTTGAAGTAGTGTTGCACCGTGCCAATGCAGGTG
GCTATTAGATTAAATATGTGATTTGTTCTATTAAGTTTCCTGTATAATTAATGGGGAGCGCTGATTCTCT
TTTGGTACGCTTCCCATCCAGCATTTCTGTATCTTTCACCTTCAACCTTAGGATCTCTACCCTTGGCGAA
AAGTCCTCTGCCAACAATGATGATATCTGATCCACCACTTACAACTTCGTCGACGGTTCTGTACTGCTGA
CCCAATGCATCGCCTTTGTCGTCTAAACCTACACCTGGGGTCATGATTAGCCAATCAAACCCTTCTTCTC
TTCCTCCCATATCGTTCTGAGCAATGAACCCAATAACGAAATCTTTATCACTCTTTGCAATATCAACGGT
ACCCTTAGTATATTCACCGTGTGCTAGAGAACCCTTGGAAGACAATTCAGCAAGCATCAATAATCCCCTT
GGTTCTTTGGTGACCTCTTGCGCACCTTGTTTCAAGCCAGCAACAATACCAGCACCAGTAACCCCGTGGG
CGTTGGTGATATCAGACCATTCTGCGATACGGTAAACGCCCGATGTATATTGTAATTTGACTGTGTTACC
GATATCGGCGAATTTTCTGTCCTCAAATATCAAGAACTTGTATTTCTCTGCCAATGCTTTCAATGGAACG
ACAGTACCCTCATAACTGAAATCATCCAAGATATCAACGTGTGTTTTCAAAAGGCAAATGTATGGACCCA
ACGTTTCAACAAGTTTCAATAGCTCATCAGTCGAACGAACGTCAAGAGAAGCACACAAATTGGTCTTCTT
TTCATCCATTAAACGTAAAAGTTTCGATGCAACCGGACTTGCATGAGTCTCAGCTCTACTGGTATATGAT
TTTGTGGACATGTTTTATCTTCGTTTCCTGCAGGTTTTTGTTCTGTGCAGTTGGGTTAAGAATACTGGGC
AATTTCATGTTTCTTCAACACTACATATGCGTATATATACCAATCTAAGTCTGTGCTCCTTCCTTCGTTC
TTCCTTCTGTTCGGAGATTACCGAATCAAAAAAATTTAAATGAATTCACTGGCCGTCGTTTTACAACGTC
GTGACTGGGAAAACCCTGGCGTTACCCAACTTAATCGCCTTGCAGCACATCCCCCTTTCGCCAGCTGGCG
TAATAGCGAAGAGGCCCGCACCGATCGCCCTTCCCAACAGTTGCGCAGCCTGAATGGCGAATGGCGCCTG
ATGCGGTATTTTCTCCTTACGCATCTGTGCGGTATTTCACACCGCATATGGTGCACTCTCAGTACAATCT
GCTCTGATGCCGCATAGTTAAGCCAGCCCCGACACCCGCCAACACCCGCTGACGCGCCCTGACGGGCTTG
TCTGCTCCCGGCATCCGCTTACAGACAAGCTGTGACCGTCTCCGGGAGCTGCATGTGTCAGAGGTTTTCA
CCGTCATCACCGAAACGCGCGAGACGAAAGGGCCTCGTGATACGCCTATTTTTATAGGTTAATGTCATGA
TAATAATGGTTTCTTAGACGTCAGGTGGCACTTTTCGGGGAAATGTGCGCGGAACCCCTATTTGTTTATT
TTTCTAAATACATTCAAATATGTATCCGCTCATGAGACAATAACCCTGATAAATGCTTCAATAATATTGA
AAAAGGAAGAGTATGAGTATTCAACATTTCCGTGTCGCCCTTATTCCCTTTTTTGCGGCATTTTGCCTTC
CTGTTTTTGCTCACCCAGAAACGCTGGTGAAAGTAAAAGATGCTGAAGATCAGTTGGGTGCACGAGTGGG
TTACATCGAACTGGATCTCAACAGCGGTAAGATCCTTGAGAGTTTTCGCCCCGAAGAACGTTTTCCAATG
ATGAGCACTTTTAAAGTTCTGCTATGTGGCGCGGTATTATCCCGTATTGACGCCGGGCAAGAGCAACTCG
GTCGCCGCATACACTATTCTCAGAATGACTTGGTTGAGTACTCACCAGTCACAGAAAAGCATCTTACGGA
TGGCATGACAGTAAGAGAATTATGCAGTGCTGCCATAACCATGAGTGATAACACTGCGGCCAACTTACTT
CTGACAACGATCGGAGGACCGAAGGAGCTAACCGCTTTTTTGCACAACATGGGGGATCATGTAACTCGCC
TTGATCGTTGGGAACCGGAGCTGAATGAAGCCATACCAAACGACGAGCGTGACACCACGATGCCTGTAGC
AATGGCAACAACGTTGCGCAAACTATTAACTGGCGAACTACTTACTCTAGCTTCCCGGCAACAATTAATA
GACTGGATGGAGGCGGATAAAGTTGCAGGACCACTTCTGCGCTCGGCCCTTCCGGCTGGCTGGTTTATTG
CTGATAAATCTGGAGCCGGTGAGCGTGGGTCTCGCGGTATCATTGCAGCACTGGGGCCAGATGGTAAGCC
CTCCCGTATCGTAGTTATCTACACGACGGGGAGTCAGGCAACTATGGATGAACGAAATAGACAGATCGCT
GAGATAGGTGCCTCACTGATTAAGCATTGGTAACTGTCAGACCAAGTTTACTCATATATACTTTAGATTG
ATTTAAAACTTCATTTTTAATTTAAAAGGATCTAGGTGAAGATCCTTTTTGATAATCTCATGACCAAAAT
CCCTTAACGTGAGTTTTCGTTCCACTGAGCGTCAGACCCCGTAGAAAAGATCAAAGGATCTTCTTGAGAT
CCTTTTTTTCTGCGCGTAATCTGCTGCTTGCAAACAAAAAAACCACCGCTACCAGCGGTGGTTTGTTTGC
CGGATCAAGAGCTACCAACTCTTTTTCCGAAGGTAACTGGCTTCAGCAGAGCGCAGATACCAAATACTGT
TCTTCTAGTGTAGCCGTAGTTAGGCCACCACTTCAAGAACTCTGTAGCACCGCCTACATACCTCGCTCTG
CTAATCCTGTTACCAGTGGCTGCTGCCAGTGGCGATAAGTCGTGTCTTACCGGGTTGGACTCAAGACGAT
AGTTACCGGATAAGGCGCAGCGGTCGGGCTGAACGGGGGGTTCGTGCACACAGCCCAGCTTGGAGCGAAC
GACCTACACCGAACTGAGATACCTACAGCGTGAGCTATGAGAAAGCGCCACGCTTCCCGAAGGGAGAAAG
GCGGACAGGTATCCGGTAAGCGGCAGGGTCGGAACAGGAGAGCGCACGAGGGAGCTTCCAGGGGGAAACG
CCTGGTATCTTTATAGTCCTGTCGGGTTTCGCCACCTCTGACTTGAGCGTCGATTTTTGTGATGCTCGTC
AGGGGGGCGGAGCCTATGGAAAAACGCCAGCAACGCGGCCTTTTTACGGTTCCTGGCCTTTTGCTGGCCT
TTTGCTCACATGTTCTTTCCTGCGTTATCCCCTGATTCTGTGGATAACCGTATTACCGCCTTTGAGTGAG
CTGATACCGCTCGCCGCAGCCGAACGACCGAGCGCAGCGAGTCAGTGAGCGAGGAAGCGGAAGAGCGCCC
AATACGCAAACCGCCTCTCCCCGCGCGTTGGCCGATTCATTAATGCAGCTGGCACGACAGGTTTCCCGAC
TGGAAAGCGGGCAGTGAGCGCAACGCAATTAATGTGAGTTAGCTCACTCATTAGGCACCCCAGGCTTTAC
ACTTTATGCTTCCGGCTCGTATGTTGTGTGGAATTGTGAGCGGATAACAATTTCACACAGGAAACAGCTA
TGACCATGATTACGCCAAGCTTGCATGCATTTAAATCATTACGACCGAGATTCCCGGGTAATAACTGATA
TAATTAAATTGAAGCTCTAATTTGTGAGTTTAGTATACATGCATTTACTTATAATACAGTTTTTTAGTTT
TGCTGGCCGCATCTTCTCAAATATGCTTCCCAGCCTGCTTTTCTGTAACGTTCACCCTCTACCTTAGCAT
CCCTTCCCTTTGCAAATAGTCCTACTAGTGCGGCCGCTTAATTACCAGGGAATACAGTTTTAGTTTTACC
GAATCTATCTACATATCTTGTCATGTCAGGGTCACCTGGAACTGGTTCAGTACCATCGTAAACTCTAACT
TCTTCAACTTGTGTGTTTTCACCTTCCATTGGTTGACCTTGAACTTGTGGTAACATATTATTAAACAAAG
AAGAAATCAAAGAAGCCATTGGGTATGGATTTTTAACCCATCTTTTTCTTAAAGTAATCTTGAAGTATCT
TGGCAAACCTCTCCAATGATGAACATCGTAGTTTCTTGTAACTCTCCAACCCATAATATCAACGCAAGAT
AAGTACAAACCTTCACCTTTACATAATGGACCAACACCATTTTCATCTAACAAAACAGTTGTCAAAGTGT
TAGTGAATTGCAAAACTGGTGGAGTTGTAGTACCACCAGTGTAATTACCGAAGTATCTTGTGTTTTCATT
TTTAGCTGGATCTGGATGCCAAATTTCAACTGGGTACATGCCATCCTTATCCAATTTAGCCTTTGAAATT
GGGTTCAAAACTTGATCCTTATTAACCATATCTTTCTTAGTGATTGTTTTAATAGTAACAACACCTTCTT
CCTTGTACTTAGTTCTTGCATCTGTAACTAAACCTTGCAAATCCAATGGTTCACCACCAACAGCAAAAAC
ATGATATTGTGAACCTTCAACTGGAGTAGAAATACCCTTTGTGTTAACAGTATCTGTTGGCTTATTAAAA
CCATGAACATCCAACAAAGAACCAGAACCAACAACTTCTGTTTTAACTGAAACTGCTTCCCACATTTGCA
AAGTATCACAAGTCAAATCTTCGTTCAACATTGGTAATTGCAATTTTGCCATAGACCAAGTTGGTAATGT
ATTATTACCTGGTGAATCTTCAGTATCAGATGTAGCCAAATTAATACCTCTTGACCAACCGTAATATTGA
CCACCTTCAGTTAAAGATTCTGGTGTTGGTGGTTGACCCATTCTTGGGTTCAAAAATGCTTCGATTTCAG
TAACAGAATCTGGACCTGTAACCAAATCCAAAACTTCCATACCACCTTTAATCAATAACTTAGGAACTGG
AGCTGGTCTAGGGCAAGCCTTTGTGCATTTGGTTTCGCATTTACTTACACCTGAAGCCATTTTGCTAGCT
ATAGTTTTTTCTCCTTGACGTTAAAGTATAGAGGTATATTAACAATTTTTTGTTGATACTTTTATGACAT
TTGAATAAGAAGTAATACAAACCGAAAATGTTGAAAGTATTAGTTAAAGTGGTTATGCAGCTTTTGCATT
TATATATCTGTTAATAGATCAAAAATCATCGCTTCGCTGATTAATTACCCCAGAAATAAGGCTAAAAAAC
TAATCGCATTATTATCCTATGGTTGTTAATTTGATTCGTTGATTTGAAGGTTTGTGGGGCCAGGTTACTG
CCAATTTTTCCTCTTCATAACCATAAAAGCTAGTATTGTAGAATCTTTATTGTTCGGAGCAGTGCGGCGC
GAGGCACATCTGCGTTTCAGGAACGCGACCGGTGAAGACCAGGACGCACGGAGGAGAGTCTTCCGTCGGA
GGGCTGTCGCCCGCTCGGCGGCTTCTAATCCGTACTTCAATATAGCAATGAGCAGTTAAGCGTATTACTG
AAAGTTCCAAAGAGAAGGTTTTTTTAGGCTAAGATAATGGGGCTCTTTACATTTCCACAACATATAAGTA
AGATTAGATATGGATATGTATATGGTGGTATTGCCATGTAATATGATTATTAAACTTCTTTGCGTCCATC
CAAAAAAAAAAGTAAGAATTTTTGAAAATTCAATATAAATCGATAAAATGGGTAATGGTGGTCCAACTCC
AGCTGCTCATATTCAAGATGAATCTGGTGAAGTTATTAAATTTTATCAAGCTCAAGTTGTTTCTCATCAA
AGAGTTACTCCAGATTGGATGTTGCCATTGATTTTGGGTTTGTATGGTGACATCACTCCAGGTGGTGGTG
GTTCTGGTGGCGGTGGCTCCGGTGGCGGCGGTTCTATGGGTAAATCATACCCTACTGTTTCAGCAGACTA
TCAAGACGCTGTCGAAAAAGCAAAAAAGAAGTTGAGAGGTTTCATTGCTGAAAAAAGATGCGCTCCATTA
ATGTTGAGATTAGCTTTTCATTCAGCTGGTACTTTTGATAAAGGTACAAAAACAGGTGGTCCATTTGGTA
CTATTAAACATCCAGCTGAATTAGCTCATTCTGCAAATAATGGTTTGGATATAGCAGTTAGATTATTAGA
ACCATTAAAAGCTGAGTTTCCAATTTTGTCTTATGCTGATTTTTATCAATTGGCTGGTGTTGTTGCTGTC
GAAGTCACTGGAGGACCAAAAGTTCCATTCCATCCAGGTAGAGAAGATAAACCAGAACCTCCACCTGAAG
GTAGATTGCCAGATCCAACAAAAGGCTCTGATCATCTAAGAGATGTTTTCGGTAAAGCTATGGGATTGAC
AGACCAAGATATAGTTGCATTGTCTGGTGGTCATACAATTGGAGCTGCACACAAAGAAAGATCAGGATTC
GAAGGACCATGGACATCTAATCCTTTGATATTTGATAACTCTTATTTTACTGAGTTGTTATCTGGTGAAA
AAGAAGGTTTGTTACAATTACCATCCGATAAAGCTTTATTATCTGATCCCGTCTTTCGTCCACTTGTTGA
TAAATATGCAGCTGATGAGGACGCATTTTTTGCCGATTATGCAGAGGCCCACCAGAAATTGTCAGAATTA
GGATTTGCAGATGCTTAAATAGATTAATTTAAACA
Features (pLannotate 1.2.2; 17 found; start..end, strand, type, name):
    276..1061    -  CDS            URA3: PYRF_YEAST - Experimental evidence at protein level: Swiss-Prot protein existence level 1. From Saccharomyces cerevisiae (strain ATCC 204508 / S288c) (Baker's yeast).
   1064..1227    -  promoter       URA3 promoter (fragment): S. cerevisiae URA3
   1234..1391    +  CDS            lacZα (fragment): LacZα fragment of β-galactosidase; lacZ fragment
   1397..1496    -  misc_feature   bom (fragment): basis of mobility region from pBR322
   1598..1633    -  CDS            rop (fragment): Rop protein, which maintains plasmids at low copy number; rop
   1728..1832    +  promoter       AmpR promoter: bla
   1833..2693    +  CDS            AmpR: β-lactamase; bla; confers resistance to ampicillin, carbenicillin, and related antibiotics
   2864..3452    +  rep_origin     ori: high-copy-number ColE1/pMB1/pBR322/pUC origin of replication
   3635..3727    +  CDS            lacI (fragment): lac repressor; lacI; The lac repressor binds to the lac operator to inhibit transcription in E. coli. This inhibition can be relieved by adding lactose or isopropyl-β-D-thiogalactopyranoside (IPTG).
   3740..3761    +  protein_bind   CAP binding site: CAP binding activates transcription in the presence of cAMP. E. coli catabolite activator protein
   3776..3806    +  promoter       lac promoter: promoter for the E. coli lac operon
   3814..3830    +  protein_bind   lac operator: The lac repressor binds to the lac operator to inhibit transcription in E. coli. This inhibition can be relieved by adding lactose or isopropyl-β-D-thiogalactopyranoside (IPTG). lac repressor encoded by lacI
   3984..4083    -  CDS            URA3 (fragment): orotidine-5'-phosphate decarboxylase, required for uracil biosynthesis; S. cerevisiae URA3; yeast auxotrophic marker, counterselectable with 5-fluoroorotic acid (5-FOA)
   4101..5252    -  CDS            VP1_POVMP: Experimental evidence at protein level: Swiss-Prot protein existence level 1. Forms an icosahedral capsid with a T=7 symmetry and a 40 nm diameter. The capsid is composed of 72 pentamers linked to each other by disulfide bonds and associated with VP2 or VP3 proteins. Interacts with terminal alpha(2,3)-linked sialic acids on the cell surface to provide virion attachment to target cell. This attachment induces virion internalization predominantly through caveolin-mediated endocytosis. Once attached, the virion is internalized by caveolin- mediated endocytosis and traffics to the endoplasmic reti
   5254..5907    -  promoter       GAL1,10 promoter: GAL1 and GAL10 genes of S. cerevisiae; divergent inducible promoter, regulated by Gal4
   5928..6080    +  CDS            VP2_POVMA (fragment): Experimental evidence at protein level: Swiss-Prot protein existence level 1. [Isoform VP3]: structural protein that resides within the core of the capsid surrounded by 72 VP1 pentamers. Following virus endocytosis and trafficking to the endoplasmic reticulum, VP2 and VP3 form oligomers and integrate into the endoplasmic reticulum membrane. Heterooligomer VP2-VP3 may create a viroporin for transporting the viral genome across the endoplasmic reticulum membrane to the cytoplasm. Nuclear entry of the viral DNA involves the selective exposure and importin recognition of VP2 or Vp3 nuclear localiz
   6126..6875    +  CDS            APX1: APX1_PEA - Also known as APPX1. Experimental evidence at protein level: Swiss-Prot protein existence level 1. Plays a key role in hydrogen peroxide removal. From Pisum sativum (Garden pea).
