[The description below was written by a language model from this plasmid's Addgene catalogue record and pLannotate feature annotations shown in this document.]
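Description:
APEX2 VLP is a yeast integrative expression plasmid built on the pILGFPB5A backbone. It is designed to produce cargo-loaded murine polyomavirus (MPyV) virus-like particles in Saccharomyces cerevisiae. The feature table shows no yeast replication origin (no 2μ or CEN/ARS), consistent with chromosomal integration. Yeast transformants are selected through the URA3 auxotrophic marker, which appears with a fragment of its own promoter. A second short URA3 fragment lies elsewhere in the plasmid, but the record does not state its role or the integration locus. In E. coli the plasmid is maintained at high copy from a ColE1/pUC-type origin under ampicillin selection (AmpR). Remnants of lacZα, lacI, rop, bom and the lac promoter/operator are carried over from the cloning backbone.

The payload is arranged around the divergent, galactose-inducible, Gal4-regulated GAL1,10 promoter, so both proteins are co-induced from one regulatory region. The GAL1 side drives deltaVP1, a version of the MPyV major capsid protein VP1 described as a nuclear localization signal deletion mutant. VP1 forms the pentamers that assemble into the icosahedral shell. The GAL10 side drives a fusion with a VP2 fragment (VP2C) upstream of APEX2, an engineered ascorbate peroxidase that the annotation matched to pea APX1. In the native virus, VP2 sits inside the capsid in association with VP1 pentamers, so the VP2C segment presumably anchors APEX2 to VP1 and directs it into the assembling particle. APEX2 is widely used to generate electron-dense contrast. Together with the "TEM imaging" and synthetic biology categories in the record, this suggests the construct is used to visualise VLP assembly and cargo encapsulation in yeast by electron microscopy. No terminators were annotated in the feature table.
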