Addgene plasmid #182211: APEX2 VLP
Purpose: Yeast integrative plasmid for expressing Murine polyomavirus deltaVP1 (GAL1 promoter) and APEX2 tagged with VP2C (GAL10 promoter).
Depositing lab: Claudia Vickers. Depositing organization: University of Queensland.
Backbone
  Vector backbone: pILGFPB5A
  Vector type: Yeast Expression, Synthetic Biology ; TEM imaging
  Selectable markers: URA3
Growth in bacteria
  Bacterial resistance: Ampicillin, 100 μg/mL
  Growth temperature: 37°C
  Growth strain: DH5alpha
  Copy number: High Copy
Gene/Insert 1
  Gene/Insert name: VP2C-APEX2
  Species: S. cerevisiae (budding yeast), Synthetic; Murine polyomavirus
  Insert size (bp): 951
  Promoter: GAL10
  Cloning method: Gibson Cloning
  Sequencing primers: 5′ GTGGTAATGCCATGTAATATGATTATTAAAC; 3′ GCATTGGCACGGTGCAACAC
Gene/Insert 2
  Gene/Insert name: Murine polyomavirus deltaVP1 (NLS deletion mutant) (alt name: MPyV deltaVP1)
  Species: S. cerevisiae (budding yeast), Synthetic; Murine polyomavirus
  Insert size (bp): 1143
  Promoter: GAL1
  Cloning method: Gibson Cloning
  Sequencing primers: 5′ ACTTCTTATTCAAATGTCATAAAAGTATCAAC; 3′ CCAGCCTGCTTTTCTGTAAC
Terms and licenses: Academic/Nonprofit Terms; Industry Terms: Not Available to Industry
How to cite: APEX2 VLP was a gift from Claudia Vickers (Addgene plasmid # 182211 ; http://n2t.net/addgene:182211 ; RRID:Addgene_182211)
